>Addgene plasmid #72468 | pJK641 | depositor full sequence | sequence record 134015 | pJK641 sequence 3616 bps
TCGCGCGTTTCGGTGATGACGGTGAAAACCTCTGACACATGCAGCTCCCGGAGACGGTCACAGCTTGTCT
GTAAGCGGATGCCGGGAGCAGACAAGCCCGTCAGGGCGCGTCAGCGGGTGTTGGCGGGTGTCGGGGCTGG
CTTAACTATGCGGCATCAGAGCAGATTGTACTGAGAGTGCACCATATGCGGTGTGAAATACCGCACAGAT
GCGTAAGGAGAAAATACCGCATCAGGCGCCATTCGCCATTCAGGCTGCGCAACTGTTGGGAAGGGCGATC
GGTGCGGGCCTCTTCGCTATTACGCCAGCTGGCGAAAGGGGGATGTGCTGCAAGGCGATTAAGTTGGGTA
ACGCCAGGGTTTTCCCAGTCACGACGTTGTAAAACGACGGCCAGTGAATTCGAGCTCGGTACCCGGGGAT
CCAGAATTCGTGATTTTCCTTAAGCTTCTAAGACTAAACCGTGGCTTTTGCAATACAATTCTTACGCCTG
TAGGATTAGTAAGAAGACTTATAGTGCCAACTTGAAACTATAAATCATCGGTACAATCCCTGATTTTATT
GTTGACATTTCATTTATGCCGACTATTTATATGGTATACTTGTCGAATTATCTTAAAGGAAGCTCAGATT
TTCTTATTTTTATTGAGAAAATGAGATGACGCCTTATGTCTGTATTACTACAGGGAGAAGGGAGATGCTT
CATTGCAAAGGGAATAATCTATGAACGCAATAATTATTGATGACCATCCTCTTGCTATCGCAGCAATTCG
TAATTTATTGATCAAAAACGATATTGAAATCTTAGCAGAGTTGACTGAAGGCGGAAGTGCCGTTCAGCGG
GTGGAAACACTTAAGCCTGATATCGTCATCATTGATGTCGATATCCCCGGAGTTAACGGTATCCAGGTGT
TAGAAACGCTGAGGAAGCGCCAATATAGCGGAATTATTATTATCGTCTCCGCTAAAAATGACCATTTTTA
CGGGAAACATTGTGCTGATGCTGGCGCTAATGGTTTCGTGAGTAAAAAAGAAGGCATGAACAATATCATT
GCGGCTATTGAAGCTGCAAAAAATGGCTACTGCTATTTCCCCTTCTCTCTCAACCGGTTTGTTGGAAGTT
TAACGTCCGACCAGCAAAAACTCGACTCCTTATCGAAACAAGAAATTAGTGTCATGCGGTATATTCTTGA
TGGCAAGGATAATAATGACATTGCTGAAAAAATGTTCATCAGCAACAAAACTGTCAGCACTTATAAAAGT
CGCCTGATGGAAAAATTAGAATGTAAATCACTGATGGATCTTTACACATTCGCACAACGTAACAAAATCG
GCTAAGAATTCAAGGAAAATCTGAATTCGTCGACCTGCAGGCATGCAAGCTTGGCGTAATCATGGTCATA
GCTGTTTCCTGTGTGAAATTGTTATCCGCTCACAATTCCACACAACATACGAGCCGGAAGCATAAAGTGT
AAAGCCTGGGGTGCCTAATGAGTGAGCTAACTCACATTAATTGCGTTGCGCTCACTGCCCGCTTTCCAGT
CGGGAAACCTGTCGTGCCAGCTGCATTAATGAATCGGCCAACGCGCGGGGAGAGGCGGTTTGCGTATTGG
GCGCTCTTCCGCTTCCTCGCTCACTGACTCGCTGCGCTCGGTCGTTCGGCTGCGGCGAGCGGTATCAGCT
CACTCAAAGGCGGTAATACGGTTATCCACAGAATCAGGGGATAACGCAGGAAAGAACATGTGAGCAAAAG
GCCAGCAAAAGGCCAGGAACCGTAAAAAGGCCGCGTTGCTGGCGTTTTTCCATAGGCTCCGCCCCCCTGA
CGAGCATCACAAAAATCGACGCTCAAGTCAGAGGTGGCGAAACCCGACAGGACTATAAAGATACCAGGCG
TTTCCCCCTGGAAGCTCCCTCGTGCGCTCTCCTGTTCCGACCCTGCCGCTTACCGGATACCTGTCCGCCT
TTCTCCCTTCGGGAAGCGTGGCGCTTTCTCATAGCTCACGCTGTAGGTATCTCAGTTCGGTGTAGGTCGT
TCGCTCCAAGCTGGGCTGTGTGCACGAACCCCCCGTTCAGCCCGACCGCTGCGCCTTATCCGGTAACTAT
CGTCTTGAGTCCAACCCGGTAAGACACGACTTATCGCCACTGGCAGCAGCCACTGGTAACAGGATTAGCA
GAGCGAGGTATGTAGGCGGTGCTACAGAGTTCTTGAAGTGGTGGCCTAACTACGGCTACACTAGAAGAAC
AGTATTTGGTATCTGCGCTCTGCTGAAGCCAGTTACCTTCGGAAAAAGAGTTGGTAGCTCTTGATCCGGC
AAACAAACCACCGCTGGTAGCGGTGGTTTTTTTGTTTGCAAGCAGCAGATTACGCGCAGAAAAAAAGGAT
CTCAAGAAGATCCTTTGATCTTTTCTACGGGGTCTGACGCTCAGTGGAACGAAAACTCACGTTAAGGGAT
TTTGGTCATGAGATTATCAAAAAGGATCTTCACCTAGATCCTTTTAAATTAAAAATGAAGTTTTAAATCA
ATCTAAAGTATATATGAGTAAACTTGGTCTGACAGTTACCAATGCTTAATCAGTGAGGCACCTATCTCAG
CGATCTGTCTATTTCGTTCATCCATAGTTGCCTGACTCCCCGTCGTGTAGATAACTACGATACGGGAGGG
CTTACCATCTGGCCCCAGTGCTGCAATGATACCGCGAGACCCACGCTCACCGGCTCCAGATTTATCAGCA
ATAAACCAGCCAGCCGGAAGGGCCGAGCGCAGAAGTGGTCCTGCAACTTTATCCGCCTCCATCCAGTCTA
TTAATTGTTGCCGGGAAGCTAGAGTAAGTAGTTCGCCAGTTAATAGTTTGCGCAACGTTGTTGCCATTGC
TACAGGCATCGTGGTGTCACGCTCGTCGTTTGGTATGGCTTCATTCAGCTCCGGTTCCCAACGATCAAGG
CGAGTTACATGATCCCCCATGTTGTGCAAAAAAGCGGTTAGCTCCTTCGGTCCTCCGATCGTTGTCAGAA
GTAAGTTGGCCGCAGTGTTATCACTCATGGTTATGGCAGCACTGCATAATTCTCTTACTGTCATGCCATC
CGTAAGATGCTTTTCTGTGACTGGTGAGTACTCAACCAAGTCATTCTGAGAATAGTGTATGCGGCGACCG
AGTTGCTCTTGCCCGGCGTCAATACGGGATAATACCGCGCCACATAGCAGAACTTTAAAAGTGCTCATCA
TTGGAAAACGTTCTTCGGGGCGAAAACTCTCAAGGATCTTACCGCTGTTGAGATCCAGTTCGATGTAACC
CACTCGTGCACCCAACTGATCTTCAGCATCTTTTACTTTCACCAGCGTTTCTGGGTGAGCAAAAACAGGA
AGGCAAAATGCCGCAAAAAAGGGAATAAGGGCGACACGGAAATGTTGAATACTCATACTCTTCCTTTTTC
AATATTATTGAAGCATTTATCAGGGTTATTGTCTCATGAGCGGATACATATTTGAATGTATTTAGAAAAA
TAAACAAATAGGGGTTCCGCGCACATTTCCCCGAAAAGTGCCACCTGACGTCTAAGAAACCATTATTATC
ATGACATTAACCTATAAAAATAGGCGTATCACGAGGCCCTTTCGTC
Features (pLannotate 1.2.2; 13 found; start..end, strand, type, name):
    137..236     +  misc_feature   bom (fragment): basis of mobility region from pBR322
    242..399     -  CDS            lacZα (fragment): LacZα fragment of β-galactosidase; lacZ fragment
    396..422     +  misc_feature   MCS (fragment): pUC18/19 multiple cloning site
    721..1332    +  CDS            evgA: EVGA_ECOLI - Experimental evidence at protein level: Swiss-Prot protein existence level 1. Member of the two-component regulatory system EvgS/EvgA. Regulates the expression of emrKY operon and yfdX. Seems also to control expression of at least one other multidrug efflux operon. From Escherichia coli (strain K12).
   1359..1382    +  misc_feature   MCS (fragment): pUC18/19 multiple cloning site
   1419..1435    -  protein_bind   lac operator: The lac repressor binds to the lac operator to inhibit transcription in E. coli. This inhibition can be relieved by adding lactose or isopropyl-β-D-thiogalactopyranoside (IPTG). lac repressor encoded by lacI
   1443..1473    -  promoter       lac promoter: promoter for the E. coli lac operon
   1488..1509    -  protein_bind   CAP binding site: CAP binding activates transcription in the presence of cAMP. E. coli catabolite activator protein
   1522..1614    -  CDS            lacI (fragment): lac repressor; lacI; The lac repressor binds to the lac operator to inhibit transcription in E. coli. This inhibition can be relieved by adding lactose or isopropyl-β-D-thiogalactopyranoside (IPTG).
   1797..2385    -  rep_origin     ori: high-copy-number ColE1/pMB1/pBR322/pUC origin of replication
   2556..3416    -  CDS            AmpR: β-lactamase; bla; confers resistance to ampicillin, carbenicillin, and related antibiotics
   3417..3521    -  promoter       AmpR promoter: bla
   3616..35      +  CDS            rop (fragment) (across the origin): Rop protein, which maintains plasmids at low copy number; rop
