[The description below was written by a language model from this plasmid's Addgene catalogue record and pLannotate feature annotations shown in this document.]
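Description:
pJK641 is a high-copy bacterial plasmid built on pUC19 that carries the Escherichia coli K-12 MG1655 evgA gene. evgA encodes the response regulator of the EvgS/EvgA two-component system, which controls expression of the emrKY multidrug efflux operon and yfdX. The plasmid is about 3.6 kb and replicates in E. coli from the pUC-type ColE1/pMB1 origin. It is selected with ampicillin through the β-lactamase gene and its native bla promoter. The remaining annotated features are standard pUC19 remnants: the CAP binding site, lac promoter and lac operator, the interrupted lacZα fragment, short lacI, bom and rop fragments, and the two halves of the split multiple cloning site.

The insert of roughly 0.9 kb was cloned between SalI and HindIII in the polylinker. Both sites were retained, although the depositor notes that HindIII is not unique. The insert contains the evgA coding sequence preceded by about 300 bp of upstream sequence, which the depositor describes as the 5′-UTR including an EvgA binding site, so native autoregulatory sequence is present alongside the gene.

The record is not consistent about orientation. The depositor comment says the insert is parallel to the lac promoter. However, the purpose line reads "Plac noncoding", and the feature table places evgA on the strand opposite the lac promoter and operator, so that the two face each other. This suggests that Plac would transcribe the noncoding strand and that evgA expression would depend on its own upstream region. The orientation should be checked against the sequence. No tags or reporters are annotated. The specific experimental use is not stated, but the construct supplies plasmid-borne evgA for studies in E. coli.
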