Addgene plasmid #72468: pJK641
Purpose: Encodes Escherichia coli evgA (Plac noncoding)
Depositing lab: T. J. Kappock. Depositing organization: Purdue University.
Backbone
  Vector backbone: pUC19
  Backbone size w/o insert (bp): 2686
  Total vector size (bp): 3616
  Vector type: Bacterial Expression
Growth in bacteria
  Bacterial resistance: Ampicillin, 100 μg/mL
  Growth temperature: 37°C
  Growth strain: DH5alpha
  Copy number: High Copy
Gene/Insert
  Gene/Insert name: response regulator in two-component regulatory system with EvgS (alt name: evgA)
  Species: Escherichia coli str. K-12 substr. MG1655
  GenBank ID: NP_416870.1
  Entrez Gene: evgA (a.k.a. b2369, ECK2365)
  Promoter: lac
  Cloning method: Restriction Enzyme; 5′ cloning site SalI (not destroyed); 3′ cloning site HindIII (not destroyed)
  Sequencing primers: 5′ M13-forward; 3′ M13-reverse
Terms and licenses: Academic/Nonprofit Terms; Industry Terms: Not Available to Industry
Depositor comments: Insert is oriented parallel to lac promoter. Contains 5'-UTR including EvgA binding site. HindIII site is not unique
How to cite: pJK641 was a gift from T. J. Kappock (Addgene plasmid # 72468 ; http://n2t.net/addgene:72468 ; RRID:Addgene_72468)
