>Addgene plasmid #72468 | pJK641 | addgene partial sequence | sequence record 136179 | M13-F20 5'-TGTAAAACGACGGCCAGT-3'
GAATTCGTGATTTTCCTTAAGCTTCTAAGACTAAACCGTGGCTTTTGCAATACAATTCTTACGCCTGTAG
GATTAGTAAGAAGACTTATAGTGCCAACTTGAAACTATAAATCATCGGTACAATCCCTGATTTTATTGTT
GACATTTCATTTATGCCGACTATTTATATGGTATACTTGTCGAATTATCTTAAAGGAAGCTCAGATTTTC
TTATTTTTATTGAGAAAATGAGATGACGCCTTATGTCTGTATTACTACAGGGAGAAGGGAGATGCTTCAT
TGCAAAGGGAATAATCTATGAACGCAATAATTATTGATGACCATCCTCTTGCTATCGCAGCAATTCGTAA
TTTATTGATCAAAAACGATATTGAAATCTTAGCAGAGTTGACTGAAGGCGGAAGTGCCGTTCAGCGGGTG
GAAACACTTAAGCCTGATATCGTCATCATTGATGTCGATATCCCCGGAGTTAACGGTATCCAGGTGTTAG
AAACGCTGAGGAAGCGCCAATATAGCGGAATTATTATTATCGTCTCCGCTAAAAATGACCATTTTTACGG
GAAACATTGTGCTGATGCTGGCGCTAATGGTTTCGTGAGTAAAAAAGAAGGCATGAACAATATCATTGCG
GCTATTGAAGCTGCAAAAAATGGCTACTGCTATTTCCCCTTCTCTCTCAACCGGTTTGTTGGAAGTTTAA
CGTCCGACCAGCAAAAACTCGACTCCTTATCGAAACAAGAAATTAGTGTCATGCGGTATATTCTTGATGG
CAAGGATAATAATGACATTGCTGAAAAAATGTTCATCAGCAACAAAACTGTCAGCACTTATAAAAGTCGC
CTGATGGAAAAATTAGAATGTAAATCACTGATGGATCTTTACACATTCGCACAACGTAACAAAATCGGCT
AAGAATTCAAGGAAAATCTGAATTCGTCGACCTGCAGGCATGCAAGCTTGGCGTAATCATGGTCATAGCT
GTTTCCTGTGTGAAATTGTTATCCGCTCACAATTCCACACAACATACGAGCCGGAA
