>Addgene plasmid #72468 | pJK641 | addgene partial sequence | sequence record 136180 | M13-Rev 5'-CAGGAAACAGCTATGACC-3'
GGTCGACGAATTCAGATTTTCCTTGAATTCTTAGCCGATTTTGTTACGTTGTGCGAATGTGTAAAGATCC
ATCAGTGATTTACATTCTAATTTTTCCATCAGGCGACTTTTATAAGTGCTGACAGTTTTGTTGCTGATGA
ACATTTTTTCAGCAATGTCATTATTATCCTTGCCATCAAGAATATACCGCATGACACTAATTTCTTGTTT
CGATAAGGAGTCGAGTTTTTGCTGGTCGGACGTTAAACTTCCAACAAACCGGTTGAGAGAGAAGGGGAAA
TAGCAGTAGCCATTTTTTGCAGCTTCAATAGCCGCAATGATATTGTTCATGCCTTCTTTTTTACTCACGA
AACCATTAGCGCCAGCATCAGCACAATGTTTCCCGTAAAAATGGTCATTTTTAGCGGAGACGATAATAAT
AATTCCGCTATATTGGCGCTTCCTCAGCGTTTCTAACACCTGGATACCGTTAACTCCGGGGATATCGACA
TCAATGATGACGATATCAGGCTTAAGTGTTTCCACCCGCTGAACGGCACTTCCGCCTTCAGTCAACTCTG
CTAAGATTTCAATATCGTTTTTGATCAATAAATTACGAATTGCTGCGATAGCAAGAGGATGGTCATCAAT
AATTATTGCGTTCATAGATTATTCCCTTTGCAATGAAGCATCTCCCTTCTCCCTGTAGTAATACAGACAT
AAGGCGTCATCTCATTTTCTCAATAAAAATAAGAAAATCTGAGCTTCCTTTAAGATAATTCGACAAGTAT
ACCATATAAATAGTCGGCATAAATGAAATGTCAACAATAAAATCAGGGATTGTACCGATGATTTATAGTT
TCAAGTTGGCACTATAAGTCTTCTTACTAATCCTACAGGCGTAAGAATTGTATTGCAAAAGCCACGGTTT
AGTCTTAGAAGCTTAAGGAAAATCACGAATTCTGGATCCCCGGGTACCGAGCTCGAATTCACTGGCCGTC
GTTTTACAACGTCGTGACTGGGAAAACCCTGGCGTTACCCAACTTAATCGCCTTGCAGCACATCCCCCTT
TCGCCAGCTGGCGTAATAGCGAAGAGGCCCGCACCGATCGCCCTTCCCAACAGTTGCGCAGCCTG
